>Addgene plasmid #130068 | pRDAX-134 C-Tag GFP[1] L30 GCNZipper mCherry | addgene full sequence | sequence record 270697 | Addgene NGS Result
GCCTGCCTCCAGGCCTCAATATTGGCCATTAGCCATATTATTCATTGGTTATATAGCATAAATCAATATT
GGCTATTGGCCATTGCATACGTTGTATCTATATCATAATATGTACATTTATATTGGCTCATGTCCAATAT
GACCGCCATGTTGGCATTGATTATTGACTAGTTATTAATAGTAATCAATTACGGGGTCATTAGTTCATAG
CCCATATATGGAGTTCCGCGTTACATAACTTACGGTAAATGGCCCGCCTGGCTGACCGCCCAACGACCCC
CGCCCATTGACGTCAATAATGACGTATGTTCCCATAGTAACGCCAATAGGGACTTTCCATTGACGTCAAT
GGGTGGAGTATTTACGGTAAACTGCCCACTTGGCAGTACATCAAGTGTATCATATGCCAAGTCCGCCCCC
TATTGACGTCAATGACGGTAAATGGCCCGCCTGGCATTATGCCCAGTACATGACCTTACGGGACTTTCCT
ACTTGGCAGTACATCTACGTATTAGTCATCGCTATTACCATGGTGATGCGGTTTTGGCAGTACACCAATG
GGCGTGGATAGCGGTTTGACTCACGGGGATTTCCAAGTCTCCACCCCATTGACGTCAATGGGAGTTTGTT
TTGGCACCAAAATCAACGGGACTTTCCAAAATGTCGTAATAACCCCGCCCCGTTGACGCAAATGGGCGGT
AGGCGTGTACGGTGGGAGGTCTATATAAGCAGAGCTCGTTTAGTGAACCGTCAGATCACTAGAAGCTTTA
TTGCGGTAGTTTATCACAGTTAAATTGCTAACGCAGTCAGTGCTTCTGACACAACAGTCTCGAACTTAAG
CTGCAGAAGTTGGTCGTGAGGCACTGGGCAGGTAAGTATCAAGGTTACAAGACAGGTTTAAGGAGACCAA
TAGAAACTGGGCTTGTCGAGACAGAGAAGACTCTTGCGTTTCTGATAGGCACCTATTGGTCTTACTGACA
TCCACTTTGCCTTTCTCTCCACAGGTGTCCACTCCCAGGCCACCATGAACACTGAAGCCGCCAGGCGTTC
TCGTGCGAGAAAGTTGCAAAGAATGAAACAACTTGAAGACAAGGTTGAAGAATTGCTTTCGAAAAATTAT
CACTTGGAAAATGAGGTTGCCAGATTAAAGAAATTAGTTGGCGAACGCGGGAGTCCTGGCGGTGGATCCG
GAGGCTCTGGGAGCTCTGCCAGCGGTGGCAGCACCTCCGATCTGCCTGATGACCACTACCTGAGCACACA
GACCATCCTCTCCAAGGACCTTAACTAAGAATTCAGATCCGCCCCTCTCCCTCCCCCCCCCCTAACGTTA
CTGGCCGAAGCCGCTTGGAATAAGGCCGGTGTGCGTTTGTCTATATGTTATTTTCCACCATATTGCCGTC
TTTTGGCAATGTGAGGGCCCGGAAACCTGGCCCTGTCTTCTTGACGAGCATTCCTAGGGGTCTTTCCCCT
CTCGCCAAAGGAATGCAAGGTCTGTTGAATGTCGTGAAGGAAGCAGTTCCTCTGGTAGCTTCTTGAAGAC
AAACAACGTCTGTAGCGACCCTTTGCAGGCAGCGGAACCCCCCACCTGGCGACAGGTGCCTCTGCGGCCA
AAAGCCACGTGTATAAGATACACCTGCAAAGGCGGCACAACCCCAGTGCCACGTTGTGAGTTGGATAGTT
GTGGAAAGAGTCAAATGGCTCTCCTCAAGCGTATTCAACAAGGGGCTGAAGGATGCCCAGAAGGTACCCC
ATTGTATGGGATCTGATCTGGGGCCTCGGTACACATGCTTTACATGTGTTTAGTCGAGGTTAAAAAAACG
TCTAGGCCCCCCGAACCACGGGGACGTGGTTTTCCTTTGAAAAACACGATGATAATATGGCCACAACCAT
GGTGAGCAAGGGCGAGGAGGATAACATGGCCATCATCAAGGAGTTCATGCGCTTCAAGGTGCACATGGAG
GGCTCCGTGAACGGCCACGAGTTCGAGATCGAGGGCGAGGGCGAGGGCCGCCCCTACGAGGGCACCCAGA
CCGCCAAGCTGAAGGTGACCAAGGGTGGCCCCCTGCCCTTCGCCTGGGACATCCTGTCCCCTCAGTTCAT
GTACGGCTCCAAGGCCTACGTGAAGCACCCCGCCGACATCCCCGACTACTTGAAGCTGTCCTTCCCCGAG
GGCTTCAAGTGGGAGCGCGTGATGAACTTCGAGGACGGCGGCGTGGTGACCGTGACCCAGGACTCCTCCC
TGCAGGACGGCGAGTTCATCTACAAGGTGAAGCTGCGCGGCACCAACTTCCCCTCCGACGGCCCCGTAAT
GCAGAAGAAGACCATGGGCTGGGAGGCCTCCTCCGAGCGGATGTACCCCGAGGACGGCGCCCTGAAGGGC
GAGATCAAGCAGAGGCTGAAGCTGAAGGACGGCGGCCACTACGACGCTGAGGTCAAGACCACCTACAAGG
CCAAGAAGCCCGTGCAGCTGCCCGGCGCCTACAACGTCAACATCAAGTTGGACATCACCTCCCACAACGA
GGACTACACCATCGTGGAACAGTACGAACGCGCCGAGGGCCGCCACTCCACCGGCGGCATGGACGAGCTG
TACAAGTAAACCGGTGCTCGAGGTACCGATGAATAGCTAAGGTCGAGGCCGCAGGTAAGTATCAAGGTTA
CAAGACAGGTTTAAGGAGACCAATAGAAACTGGGCTTGTCGAGACAGAGAAGACTCTTGCGTTTCTGATA
GGCACCTATTGGTCTTACTGACATCCACTTTGCCTTTCTCTCCACAGGTGTCGACAATCAACCTCTGGAT
TACAAAATTTGTGAAAGATTGACTGGTATTCTTAACTATGTTGCTCCTTTTACGCTATGTGGATACGCTG
CTTTAATGCCTTTGTATCATGCTATTGCTTCCCGTATGGCTTTCATTTTCTCCTCCTTGTATAAATCCTG
GTTGCTGTCTCTTTATGAGGAGTTGTGGCCCGTTGTCAGGCAACGTGGCGTGGTGTGCACTGTGTTTGCT
GACGCAACCCCCACTGGTTGGGGCATTGCCACCACCTGTCAGCTCCTTTCCGGGACTTTCGCTTTCCCCC
TCCCTATTGCCACGGCGGAACTCATCGCCGCCTGCCTTGCCCGCTGCTGGACAGGGGCTCGGCTGTTGGG
CACTGACAATTCCGTGGTGTTGTCGGGGAAGCTGACGTCCTTTCCATGGCTGCTCGCCTGTGTTGCCACC
TGGATTCTGCGCGGGACGTCCTTCTGCTACGTCCCTTCGGCCCTCAATCCAGCGGACCTTCCTTCCCGCG
GCCTGCTGCCGGCTCTGCGGCCTCTTCCGCGTCTTCGCCTTCGCCCTCAGACGAGTCGGATCTCCCTTTG
GGCCGCCTCCCCGCCTGGAATTCGAGCTCGGTACGATCAGCCTCGACTGTGCCTTCTAGTTGCCAGCCAT
CTGTTGTTTGCCCCTCCCCCGTGCCTTCCTTGACCCTGGAAGGTGCCACTCCCACTGTCCTTTCCTAATA
AAATGAGGAAATTGCATCGCATTGTCTGAGTAGGTGTCATTCTATTCTGGGGGGTGGGGTGGGGCAGGAC
AGCAAGGGGGAGGATTGGGAAGACAATAGCCCAGCTTTTGTTCCCTTTAGTGAGGGTTAATTGCGCGCTT
GGCGTAATCATGGTCATAGCTGTTTCCTGTGTGAAATTGTTATCCGCTAATTCACTCCTCAGGTGCAGGC
TGCCTATCAGAAGGTGGTGGCTGGTGTGGCCAATGCCCTGGCTCACAAATACCACTGAGATCTTTTTCCC
TCTGCCAAAAATTATGGGGACATCATGAAGCCCCTTGAGCATCTGACTTCTGGCTAATAAAGGAAATTTA
TTTTCATTGCAATAGTGTGTTGGAATTTTTTGTGTCTCTCACTCGGAAGGACATATGGGAGGGCAAATCA
TTTAAAACATCAGAATGAGTATTTGGTTTAGAGTTTGGCAACATATGCCCATATGCTGGCTGCCATGAAC
AAAGGTTGGCTATAAAGAGGTCATCAGTATATGAAACAGCCCCCTGCTGTCCATTCCTTATTCCATAGAA
AAGCCTTGACTTGAGGTTAGATTTTTTTTATATTTTGTTTTGTGTTATTTTTTTCTTTAACATCCCTAAA
ATTTTCCTTACATGTTTTACTAGCCAGATTTTTCCTCCTCTCCTGACTACTCCCAGTCATAGCTGTCCCT
CTTCTCTTATGGAGATCGGCCGGCCGCCGGCGTCGACGCGCGCGGCCGCGGCGCGCCGTTGCTGGCGTTT
TTCCATAGGCTCCGCCCCCCTGACGAGCATCACAAAAATCGACGCTCAAGTCAGAGGTGGCGAAACCCGA
CAGGACTATAAAGATACCAGGCGTTTCCCCCTGGAAGCTCCCTCGTGCGCTCTCCTGTTCCGACCCTGCC
GCTTACCGGATACCTGTCCGCCTTTCTCCCTTCGGGAAGCGTGGCGCTTTCTCATAGCTCACGCTGTAGG
TATCTCAGTTCGGTGTAGGTCGTTCGCTCCAAGCTGGGCTGTGTGCACGAACCCCCCGTTCAGCCCGACC
GCTGCGCCTTATCCGGTAACTATCGTCTTGAGTCCAACCCGGTAAGACACGACTTATCGCCACTGGCAGC
AGCCACTGGTAACAGGATTAGCAGAGCGAGGTATGTAGGCGGTGCTACAGAGTTCTTGAAGTGGTGGCCT
AACTACGGCTACACTAGAAGAACAGTATTTGGTATCTGCGCTCTGCTGAAGCCAGTTACCTTCGGAAAAA
GAGTTGGTAGCTCTTGATCCGGCAAACAAACCACCGCTGGTAGCGGTGGTTTTTTTGTTTGCAAGCAGCA
GATTACGCGCAGAAAAAAAGGATCTCAAGAAGATCCTTTGATCTTTTCTACGGGGTCTGACGCTCAGTGG
AACGAAAACTCACGTTAAGGGATTTTGGTCATGAGATTATCAAAAAGGATCTTCACCTAGATCCTTTTAA
ATTAAAAATGAAGTTTTAAATCAATCTAAAGTATATATGAGTAAACTTGGTCTGACAGTTACCAATGCTT
AATCAGTGAGGCACCTATCTCAGCGATCTGTCTATTTCGTTCATCCATAGTTGCCTGACTCCCCGTCGTG
TAGATAACTACGATACGGGAGGGCTTACCATCTGGCCCCAGTGCTGCAATGATACCGCGAGACCCACGCT
CACCGGCTCCAGATTTATCAGCAATAAACCAGCCAGCCGGAAGGGCCGAGCGCAGAAGTGGTCCTGCAAC
TTTATCCGCCTCCATCCAGTCTATTAATTGTTGCCGGGAAGCTAGAGTAAGTAGTTCGCCAGTTAATAGT
TTGCGCAACGTTGTTGCCATTGCTACAGGCATCGTGGTGTCACGCTCGTCGTTTGGTATGGCTTCATTCA
GCTCCGGTTCCCAACGATCAAGGCGAGTTACATGATCCCCCATGTTGTGCAAAAAAGCGGTTAGCTCCTT
CGGTCCTCCGATCGTTGTCAGAAGTAAGTTGGCCGCAGTGTTATCACTCATGGTTATGGCAGCACTGCAT
AATTCTCTTACTGTCATGCCATCCGTAAGATGCTTTTCTGTGACTGGTGAGTACTCAACCAAGTCATTCT
GAGAATAGTGTATGCGGCGACCGAGTTGCTCTTGCCCGGCGTCAATACGGGATAATACCGCGCCACATAG
CAGAACTTTAAAAGTGCTCATCATTGGAAAACGTTCTTCGGGGCGAAAACTCTCAAGGATCTTACCGCTG
TTGAGATCCAGTTCGATGTAACCCACTCGTGCACCCAACTGATCTTCAGCATCTTTTACTTTCACCAGCG
TTTCTGGGTGAGCAAAAACAGGAAGGCAAAATGCCGCAAAAAAGGGAATAAGGGCGACACGGAAATGTTG
AATACTCATACTCTTCCTTTTTCAATATTATTGAAGCATTTATCAGGGTTATTGTCTCATGAGCGGATAC
ATATTTGAATGTATTTAGAAAAATAAACAAATAGGGGTTCCGCGCACATTTCCCCGAAAAGTGCCACCTG
ACGTCTAAGAAACCATTATTATCATGACATTAACCTATAAAAATAGGCGTATCACGAGGCCCTTTCGTCT
ACGCGCGCGCCGGCGGCGCGCCGTCGACGGCCGGCCGCGGCCGC
Features (pLannotate 1.2.2; 17 found; start..end, strand, type, name):
    155..532     +  enhancer       CMV enhancer: human cytomegalovirus immediate early enhancer
    534..733     +  promoter       CMV promoter: human cytomegalovirus (CMV) immediate early promoter
    872..1004    +  intron         chimeric intron: chimera between introns from human β-globin and immunoglobulin heavy chain genes
   1028..1168    +  CDS            GCN4 (fragment): GCN4_YEAST - Also known as AAS101 From Saccharomyces cerevisiae (strain ATCC 204508 / S288c) (Baker's yeast).
   1232..1285    +  CDS            (3-F)Tyr-EGFP (fragment): (3-F)Tyr-EGFP is a basic (constitutively fluorescent) green fluorescent protein published in 2004, derived from Aequorea victoria.
   1302..1888    +  misc_feature   IRES2: internal ribosome entry site (IRES) of the encephalomyocarditis virus (EMCV)
   1889..2596    +  CDS            mCherry: mCherry is a basic (constitutively fluorescent) red fluorescent protein published in 2004, derived from Discosoma sp.. It is reported to be a very rapidly-maturing monomer with low acid sensitivity.
   2645..2777    +  intron         chimeric intron: chimera between introns from human β-globin and immunoglobulin heavy chain genes
   2786..3374    +  misc_feature   WPRE: woodchuck hepatitis virus posttranscriptional regulatory element
   3378..3394    +  misc_feature   MCS (fragment): pUC18/19 multiple cloning site
   3407..3518    +  polyA_signal   bGH poly(A) signal: bovine growth hormone polyadenylation signal
   3614..3632    -  promoter       T3 promoter: promoter for bacteriophage T3 RNA polymerase
   3691..3765    +  CDS            HBB (fragment): HBB_PONPY - Experimental evidence at transcript level: Swiss-Prot protein existence level 2. Involved in oxygen transport from the lung to the various peripheral tissues. From Pongo pygmaeus (Bornean orangutan).
   3836..3891    +  polyA_signal   β-globin poly(A) signal: rabbit β-globin polyadenylation signal (Gil and Proudfoot, 1987)
   4270..4858    -  rep_origin     ori: high-copy-number ColE1/pMB1/pBR322/pUC origin of replication
   5029..5889    -  CDS            AmpR: β-lactamase; bla; confers resistance to ampicillin, carbenicillin, and related antibiotics
   5890..5994    -  promoter       AmpR promoter: bla
