[The description below was written by a language model from this plasmid's Addgene catalogue record and pLannotate feature annotations shown in this document.]
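Description:
pRDAX-134 C-Tag GFP[1] L30 GCNZipper mCherry is a custom-built mammalian expression plasmid of about 6.1 kb, designed as an assay vector for protein–protein interaction studies by bimolecular or trimolecular fluorescence complementation (BiFC/TriFC). It is propagated in E. coli as a high-copy plasmid through a ColE1/pUC-type origin and is selected with ampicillin via the β-lactamase gene and its native promoter.

The expression cassette is driven by the human CMV immediate early enhancer and promoter, followed by a chimeric β-globin/immunoglobulin intron that promotes efficient processing of the transcript. The first open reading frame contains a GCN4 leucine zipper fragment. The feature annotation matches it to the yeast GCN4 protein, although the catalogue entry lists the insert species as mouse. Downstream of the zipper lies a very short GFP-derived fragment. Going by the plasmid name, this is a small split-GFP piece ("GFP[1]") attached at the C-terminus of the zipper through a linker ("L30"), though the record does not define these terms further. Such a fragment is not fluorescent alone and yields green signal only when it is brought together with the complementary GFP part(s) supplied from partner constructs. Because the zipper self-associates, this plasmid plausibly serves as a positive control for interaction, but the record does not say so.

An EMCV IRES follows and allows translation of mCherry from the same transcript, giving a constitutive red marker of transfected cells that is independent of complementation. The 3′ region carries a second copy of the chimeric intron, a WPRE to enhance transcript expression, and a bGH polyadenylation signal. Further downstream are a T3 promoter, a β-globin fragment and a rabbit β-globin poly(A) signal.
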