Addgene plasmid #130068: pRDAX-134 C-Tag GFP[1] L30 GCNZipper mCherry
Purpose: PPI (BiFC/TriFC) assay vector
Depositing lab: Gary Lewin. Depositing organization: Max-Delbrueck-Centrum fuer Molekulare Medizin (MDC).
Backbone
  Vector backbone: custom built
  Vector type: Mammalian Expression
Growth in bacteria
  Bacterial resistance: Ampicillin, 100 μg/mL
  Growth temperature: 37°C
  Growth strain: DH5alpha
  Copy number: High Copy
Gene/Insert
  Gene/Insert name: GCN Zipper
  Species: M. musculus (mouse)
  Cloning method: Restriction Enzyme; 5′ cloning site unknown (unknown if destroyed); 3′ cloning site unknown (unknown if destroyed)
Terms and licenses: Academic/Nonprofit Terms; Industry Terms: Not Available to Industry
How to cite: pRDAX-134 C-Tag GFP[1] L30 GCNZipper mCherry was a gift from Gary Lewin (Addgene plasmid # 130068 ; http://n2t.net/addgene:130068 ; RRID:Addgene_130068)
